>Addgene plasmid #56651 | mPapaya1-H2B-6 | depositor partial sequence | sequence record 87540 | insert sequence
GACGTCAGATCCGCTAGCGCTACCGGACTCAGATCTCGAGCTCAAGCTTCGAATTCTGCAGTCGACGGTA
CCGCCACCATGCCAGAGCCAGCGAAGTCTGCTCCCGCCCCGAAAAAGGGCTCCAAGAAGGCGGTGACTAA
GGCGCAGAAGAAAGGCGGCAAGAAGCGCAAGCGCAGCCGCAAGGAGAGCTATTCCATCTATGTGTACAAG
GTTCTGAAGCAGGTCCACCCTGACACCGGCATTTCGTCCAAGGCCATGGGCATCATGAATTCGTTTGTGA
ACGACATTTTCGAGCGCATCGCAGGTGAGGCTTCCCGCCTGGCGCATTACAACAAGCGCTCGACCATCAC
CTCCAGGGAGATCCAGACGGCCGTGCGCCTGCTGCTGCCTGGGGAGTTGGCCAAGCACGCCGTGTCCGAG
GGTACTAAGGCCATCACCAAGTACACCAGCGCTAAGGATCCACCGGTCGCCACCATGGTGAGCAAGGGCG
AGGGGCAATCGAAGCATGGACTAAAGGAGGAGATGACGGTGAAGTACCACATGGAAGGTTGCGTTAATGG
TCACAAATTTGTCATTACTGGAGAGGGCATTGGAAACCCTTTTAAGGGTAAGCAAACCGCAAATTTGTGT
GTGATAGAAGGAGGCCCGCTGCCGTTCTCGGAGGACATTTTAAGTCCGGGTTTTAAATATGGTGACCGGA
TTTTCACAGAGTACCCACAGGATATTGTAGATTACTTCAAGAACTCATGTCCAGCGGGCTATACGTGGGA
AAGGAGCTACCTCTTTGAGGACGGAGCGGTCTGTCGATGCAACGTGGACATAACAGTCTCTGAAAAGGAG
AACTGCATCTATCACAAAAGTATCTTCAGAGGGGTGAATTTTCCCGCCGACGGCCCCGTAATGAAGAAAA
TGACCACTAATTGGGAAGCTAGTACCGAGAAAATTGTGCCTGTTCCAAAGCAAGGGATATTAAAGGGAAA
GGTCAAAATGTGCCTGTTGCTGAAGGATGGCGGTCGTTATCATTGCCAGTTTGATACGGTATATAAAGCT
AAATCAGTGCCCTCCAAGATGCCAGAATGGCATTTTATACAGCATAAGCTCCTTAGGGAGGACCGCTCTG
ATGCTAAAAACCAGAAATGGCAATTAACAGAACATGCAATCGCAGGCATGGACGAGCTGTACAAGTAAGC
GGCCGCGACTCTAGATCATAATCAGCCATACCACATTG
