[The description below was written by a language model from this plasmid's Addgene catalogue record.]
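Description:
mPapaya1-H2B-6 is a mammalian expression plasmid that produces human histone H2B fused to the yellow fluorescent protein mPapaya1, giving a fluorescent marker for chromatin and the nucleus. It is built on an mPapaya1 fluorescent-protein backbone of about 4.75 kb (excluding the insert). It is maintained as a high-copy plasmid in E. coli under kanamycin selection. A neomycin resistance marker allows G418 selection of transfected mammalian cells, so stable lines can be made as well as transient transfections. The record does not list the origin of replication or other backbone elements, and no feature table is provided.

The insert is the human H2B coding sequence (gene H2BC11, also known as HIST1H2BJ), carrying two recorded amino-acid substitutions, D26G and V119I. Expression is driven by the CMV promoter, a strong constitutive promoter in most mammalian cell types. The listed 3′ sequencing primer implies an SV40 polyadenylation signal downstream of the fusion. The record names mPapaya1 as the fusion partner but does not say whether it sits at the N- or C-terminus of H2B. It also does not explain the "6" in the name or describe any linker between the two proteins.

mPapaya1 is an engineered monomeric yellow fluorescent protein derived from a Zoanthus species, with recorded excitation and emission peaks of 530 nm and 541 nm. Because H2B is a core nucleosome component, the fusion is incorporated into chromatin. This makes the construct suitable for imaging nuclei and chromosomes in live or fixed cells, for example to follow mitosis, and for showing how mPapaya1 performs as a fusion tag.
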