Addgene plasmid #56651: mPapaya1-H2B-6
Purpose: Localization: Nucleus/Histones, Excitation: 530, Emission: 541
Depositing lab: Michael Davidson. Depositing organization: Florida State University, Tallahassee. Publication: An engineered monomeric Zoanthus sp. yellow fluorescent protein. Hoi H, Howe ES, Ding Y, Zhang W, Baird MA, Sell BR, Allen JR, Davidson MW, Campbell RE. Chem Biol. 2013 Oct 24;20(10):1296-304. doi: 10.1016/j.chembiol.2013.08.008. Epub 2013 Oct 3. PubMed 24094838.
Backbone
  Vector backbone: mPapaya1
  Backbone size w/o insert (bp): 4750
  Vector type: Mammalian Expression
  Selectable markers: Neomycin (select with G418)
Growth in bacteria
  Bacterial resistance: Kanamycin, 50 μg/mL
  Growth temperature: 37°C
  Growth strain: DH5alpha
  Copy number: High Copy
Gene/Insert
  Gene/Insert name: H2B (alt names: Human Histone H2B; NM_021058.3)
  Species: H. sapiens (human)
  Mutation: D26G and V119I in H2B
  Entrez Gene: H2BC11 (a.k.a. H2B/r, H2BFR, H2BJ, HIST1H2BJ)
  Promoter: CMV
  Tag / fusion protein: mPapaya1
  Cloning method: Unknown
  Sequencing primers: 5′ CMV-F; 3′ SV40pA-R
Terms and licenses: Academic/Nonprofit Terms; Industry Terms: Not Available to Industry
Depositor comments: . Excitation = 530; Emission = 541
How to cite: mPapaya1-H2B-6 was a gift from Michael Davidson (Addgene plasmid # 56651 ; http://n2t.net/addgene:56651 ; RRID:Addgene_56651)
