LOCUS       Exported 5100 bp ds-DNA circular SYN 12-MAY-2021
DEFINITION  Localization: Nucleus/Histones, Excitation: 530, Emission: 541.
ACCESSION   .
VERSION     .
KEYWORDS    mPapaya1-H2B-6
SOURCE      synthetic DNA construct
  ORGANISM  synthetic DNA construct
REFERENCE   1 (bases 1 to 5100)
  AUTHORS   Hoi H, Howe ES, Ding Y, Zhang W, Baird MA, Sell BR, Allen JR,
            Davidson MW, Campbell RE
  TITLE     An engineered monomeric Zoanthus sp. yellow fluorescent protein.
  JOURNAL   Chem Biol. 2013 Oct 24;20(10):1296-304. doi:
            10.1016/j.chembiol.2013.08.008. Epub 2013 Oct 3.
  PUBMED    24094838
REFERENCE   2 (bases 1 to 5100)
  AUTHORS   .
  TITLE     Direct Submission
  JOURNAL   Exported May 12, 2021 from SnapGene Server 1.1.58
            http://www.snapgene.com
FEATURES             Location/Qualifiers
     source          1..5100
                     /organism="synthetic DNA construct"
                     /mol_type="other DNA"
     enhancer        1..304
                     /label=CMV enhancer
                     /note="human cytomegalovirus immediate early enhancer"
     promoter        305..508
                     /label=CMV promoter
                     /note="human cytomegalovirus (CMV) immediate early
                     promoter"
     primer_bind     459..479
                     /label=CMV-F
                     /note="Human CMV immediate early promoter, forward primer"
     CDS             597..974
                     /codon_start=1
                     /gene="HIST1H2BJ"
                     /product="human histone H2B"
                     /label=H2B
                     /translation="MPEPAKSAPAPKKGSKKAVTKAQKKGGKKRKRSRKESYSIYVYKV
                     LKQVHPDTGISSKAMGIMNSFVNDIFERIAGEASRLAHYNKRSTITSREIQTAVRLLLP
                     GELAKHAVSEGTKAITKYTSAK"
     regulatory      987..996
                     /regulatory_class="other"
                     /note="vertebrate consensus sequence for strong initiation
                     of translation (Kozak, 1987)"
     CDS             993..1706
                     /codon_start=1
                     /product="monomeric yellow fluorescent protein derived from
                     the Zoanthus fluorescent protein zFP538"
                     /label=mPapaya1
                     /note="mammalian codon-optimized"
                     /translation="MVSKGEGQSKHGLKEEMTVKYHMEGCVNGHKFVITGEGIGNPFKG
                     KQTANLCVIEGGPLPFSEDILSPGFKYGDRIFTEYPQDIVDYFKNSCPAGYTWERSYLF
                     EDGAVCRCNVDITVSEKENCIYHKSIFRGVNFPADGPVMKKMTTNWEASTEKIVPVPKQ
                     GILKGKVKMCLLLKDGGRYHCQFDTVYKAKSVPSKMPEWHFIQHKLLREDRSDAKNQKW
                     QLTEHAIAGMDELYK"
     polyA_signal    1828..1949
                     /label=SV40 poly(A) signal
                     /note="SV40 polyadenylation signal"
     primer_bind     complement(1865..1884)
                     /label=SV40pA-R
                     /note="SV40 polyA, reverse primer"
     primer_bind     1919..1938
                     /label=EBV-rev
                     /note="SV40 polyA terminator, reverse primer"
     rep_origin      complement(1956..2411)
                     /direction=LEFT
                     /label=f1 ori
                     /note="f1 bacteriophage origin of replication; arrow
                     indicates direction of (+) strand synthesis"
     primer_bind     complement(2093..2114)
                     /label=F1ori-F
                     /note="F1 origin, forward primer"
     primer_bind     2305..2324
                     /label=F1ori-R
                     /note="F1 origin, reverse primer"
     promoter        2438..2542
                     /gene="bla"
                     /label=AmpR promoter
     promoter        2544..2901
                     /label=SV40 promoter
                     /note="SV40 enhancer and early promoter"
     primer_bind     complement(2567..2587)
                     /label=pBABE 3'
                     /note="SV40 enhancer, reverse primer for pBABE vectors"
     rep_origin      2752..2887
                     /label=SV40 ori
                     /note="SV40 origin of replication"
     primer_bind     2814..2833
                     /label=SV40pro-F
                     /note="SV40 promoter/origin, forward primer"
     CDS             2936..3730
                     /codon_start=1
                     /gene="aph(3')-II (or nptII)"
                     /product="aminoglycoside phosphotransferase from Tn5"
                     /label=NeoR/KanR
                     /note="confers resistance to neomycin, kanamycin, and G418
                     (Geneticin(R))"
                     /translation="MIEQDGLHAGSPAAWVERLFGYDWAQQTIGCSDAAVFRLSAQGRP
                     VLFVKTDLSGALNELQDEAARLSWLATTGVPCAAVLDVVTEAGRDWLLLGEVPGQDLLS
                     SHLAPAEKVSIMADAMRRLHTLDPATCPFDHQAKHRIERARTRMEAGLVDQDDLDEEHQ
                     GLAPAELFARLKASMPDGEDLVVTHGDACLPNIMVENGRFSGFIDCGRLGVADRYQDIA
                     LATRDIAEELGGEWADRFLVLYGIAAPDSQRIAFYRLLDEFF"
     primer_bind     complement(2990..3009)
                     /label=Neo-R
                     /note="Neomycin resistance gene, reverse primer"
     primer_bind     3600..3619
                     /label=Neo-F
                     /note="Neomycin resistance gene, forward primer"
     primer_bind     complement(3918..3937)
                     /label=TK-pA-R
                     /note="Thymidine kinase polyA, reverse primer"
     polyA_signal    3962..4009
                     /label=HSV TK poly(A) signal
                     /note="herpes simplex virus thymidine kinase
                     polyadenylation signal (Cole and Stacy, 1985)"
     rep_origin      4338..4926
                     /direction=RIGHT
                     /label=ori
                     /note="high-copy-number ColE1/pMB1/pBR322/pUC origin of
                     replication"
     primer_bind     4827..4846
                     /label=pBR322ori-F
                     /note="pBR322 origin, forward primer"
ORIGIN
        1 cgttacataa cttacggtaa atggcccgcc tggctgaccg cccaacgacc cccgcccatt
       61 gacgtcaata atgacgtatg ttcccatagt aacgccaata gggactttcc attgacgtca
      121 atgggtggag tatttacggt aaactgccca cttggcagta catcaagtgt atcatatgcc
      181 aagtacgccc cctattgacg tcaatgacgg taaatggccc gcctggcatt atgcccagta
      241 catgacctta tgggactttc ctacttggca gtacatctac gtattagtca tcgctattac
      301 catggtgatg cggttttggc agtacatcaa tgggcgtgga tagcggtttg actcacgggg
      361 atttccaagt ctccacccca ttgacgtcaa tgggagtttg ttttggcacc aaaatcaacg
      421 ggactttcca aaatgtcgta acaactccgc cccattgacg caaatgggcg gtaggcgtgt
      481 acggtgggag gtctatataa gcagagctgg tttagtgaac cgtcagatcc gctagcgcta
      541 ccggactcag atctcgagct caagcttcga attctgcagt cgacggtacc gccaccatgc
      601 cagagccagc gaagtctgct cccgccccga aaaagggctc caagaaggcg gtgactaagg
      661 cgcagaagaa aggcggcaag aagcgcaagc gcagccgcaa ggagagctat tccatctatg
      721 tgtacaaggt tctgaagcag gtccaccctg acaccggcat ttcgtccaag gccatgggca
      781 tcatgaattc gtttgtgaac gacattttcg agcgcatcgc aggtgaggct tcccgcctgg
      841 cgcattacaa caagcgctcg accatcacct ccagggagat ccagacggcc gtgcgcctgc
      901 tgctgcctgg ggagttggcc aagcacgccg tgtccgaggg tactaaggcc atcaccaagt
      961 acaccagcgc taaggatcca ccggtcgcca ccatggtgag caagggcgag gggcaatcga
     1021 agcatggact aaaggaggag atgacggtga agtaccacat ggaaggttgc gttaatggtc
     1081 acaaatttgt cattactgga gagggcattg gaaacccttt taagggtaag caaaccgcaa
     1141 atttgtgtgt gatagaagga ggcccgctgc cgttctcgga ggacatttta agtccgggtt
     1201 ttaaatatgg tgaccggatt ttcacagagt acccacagga tattgtagat tacttcaaga
     1261 actcatgtcc agcgggctat acgtgggaaa ggagctacct ctttgaggac ggagcggtct
     1321 gtcgatgcaa cgtggacata acagtctctg aaaaggagaa ctgcatctat cacaaaagta
     1381 tcttcagagg ggtgaatttt cccgccgacg gccccgtaat gaagaaaatg accactaatt
     1441 gggaagctag taccgagaaa attgtgcctg ttccaaagca agggatatta aagggaaagg
     1501 tcaaaatgtg cctgttgctg aaggatggcg gtcgttatca ttgccagttt gatacggtat
     1561 ataaagctaa atcagtgccc tccaagatgc cagaatggca ttttatacag cataagctcc
     1621 ttagggagga ccgctctgat gctaaaaacc agaaatggca attaacagaa catgcaatcg
     1681 caggcatgga cgagctgtac aagtaagcgg ccgcgactct agatcataat cagccatacc
     1741 acatttgtag aggttttact tgctttaaaa aacctcccac acctccccct gaacctgaaa
     1801 cataaaatga atgcaattgt tgttgttaac ttgtttattg cagcttataa tggttacaaa
     1861 taaagcaata gcatcacaaa tttcacaaat aaagcatttt tttcactgca ttctagttgt
     1921 ggtttgtcca aactcatcaa tgtatcttaa ggcgtaaatt gtaagcgtta atattttgtt
     1981 aaaattcgcg ttaaattttt gttaaatcag ctcatttttt aaccaatagg ccgaaatcgg
     2041 caaaatccct tataaatcaa aagaatagac cgagataggg ttgagtgttg ttccagtttg
     2101 gaacaagagt ccactattaa agaacgtgga ctccaacgtc aaaggnnnnn nnnnnnnnnn
     2161 nnnnnnnnnn nnnnnnnnnn nnnnnnnnnn nnnntnnnnn nnnnnnnnnn nnnnnnnnnn
     2221 nnnnnnnnnn nnnnnnnnnn nnnnnnnnnn nnnnnnnnnn nnnnnnnnnn nnnnnnnnnn
     2281 nnnnnngnnn nnnnnnnnnn nnnnnnnnnn nnnnnnnnnn nnnnnnnnnn nnnnnnnnnn
     2341 nnnnnnnnnn nnnnnnnnnn nnnnnnnnnn nnnnnnnnnn nnnnnnnnnn nnnnnnnnnn
     2401 nnnnnnnnnn ncaggtggca cttttcgggg aaatgtgcgc ggaaccccta tttgtttatt
     2461 tttctaaata cattcaaata tgtatccgct catgagacaa taaccctgat aaatgcttca
     2521 ataatattga aaaaggaaga gtcctgaggc ggaaagaacc agctgtggaa tgtgtgtcag
     2581 ttagggtgtg gaaagtcccc aggctcccca gcaggcagaa gtatgcaaag catgcatctc
     2641 aattagtcag caaccaggtg tggaaagtcc ccaggctccc cagcaggcag aagtatgcaa
     2701 agcatgcatc tcaattagtc agcaaccata gtcccgcccc taactccgcc catcccgccc
     2761 ctaactccgc ccagttccgc ccattctccg ccccatggct gactaatttt ttttatttat
     2821 gcagaggccg aggccgcctc ggcctctgag ctattccaga agtagtgagg aggctttttt
     2881 ggaggcctag gcttttgcaa agatcgatca agagacagga tgaggatcgt ttcgcatgat
     2941 tgaacaagat ggattgcacg caggttctcc ggccgcttgg gtggagaggc tattcggcta
     3001 tgactgggca caacagacaa tcggctgctc tgatgccgcc gtgttccggc tgtcagcgca
     3061 ggggcgcccg gttctttttg tcaagaccga cctgtccggt gccctgaatg aactgcaaga
     3121 cgaggcagcg cggctatcgt ggctggccac gacgggcgtt ccttgcgcag ctgtgctcga
     3181 cgttgtcact gaagcgggaa gggactggct gctattgggc gaagtgccgg ggcaggatct
     3241 cctgtcatct caccttgctc ctgccgagaa agtatccatc atggctgatg caatgcggcg
     3301 gctgcatacg cttgatccgg ctacctgccc attcgaccac caagcgaaac atcgcatcga
     3361 gcgagcacgt actcggatgg aagccggtct tgtcgatcag gatgatctgg acgaagagca
     3421 tcaggggctc gcgccagccg aactgttcgc caggctcaag gcgagcatgc ccgacggcga
     3481 ggatctcgtc gtgacccatg gcgatgcctg cttgccgaat atcatggtgg aaaatggccg
     3541 cttttctgga ttcatcgact gtggccggct gggtgtggcg gaccgctatc aggacatagc
     3601 gttggctacc cgtgatattg ctgaagagct tggcggcgaa tgggctgacc gcttcctcgt
     3661 gctttacggt atcgccgctc ccgattcgca gcgcatcgcc ttctatcgcc ttcttgacga
     3721 gttcttctga gcgggactct ggggttcgaa atgaccgacc aagcgacgcc caacctgcca
     3781 tcacgagatt tcgattccac cgccgccttc tatgaaaggt tgggcttcgg aatcgttttc
     3841 cgggacgccg gctggatgat cctccagcgc ggggatctca tgctggagtt cttcgcccac
     3901 cctaggggga ggctaactga aacacggaag gagacaatac cggaaggaac ccgcgctatg
     3961 acggcaataa aaagacagaa taaaacgcac ggtgttgggt cgtttgttca taaacgcggg
     4021 gttcggtccc agggctggca ctctgtcgat accccaccga gaccccattg gggccaatac
     4081 gcccgcgttt cttccttttc cccaccccac cccccaagtt cgggtgaagg cccagggctc
     4141 gcagccaacg tcggggcggc aggccctgcc atagcctcag gttactcata tatactttag
     4201 attgatttaa aacttcattt ttaatttaaa aggatctagg tgaagatcct ttttgataat
     4261 ctcatgacca aaatccctta acgtgagttt tcgttccact gagcgtcaga ccccgtagaa
     4321 aagatcaaag gatcttcttg agatcctttt tttctgcgcg taatctgctg cttgcaaaca
     4381 aaaaaaccac cgctaccagc ggtggtttgt ttgccggatc aagagctacc aactcttttt
     4441 ccgaaggtaa ctggcttcag cagagcgcag ataccaaata ctgttcttct agtgtagccg
     4501 tagttaggcc accacttcaa gaactctgta gcaccgccta catacctcgc tctgctaatc
     4561 ctgttaccag tggctgctgc cagtggcgat aagtcgtgtc ttaccgggtt ggactcaaga
     4621 cgatagttac cggataaggc gcagcggtcg ggctgaacgg ggggttcgtg cacacagccc
     4681 agcttggagc gaacgaccta caccgaactg agatacctac agcgtgagct atgagaaagc
     4741 gccacgcttc ccgaagggag aaaggcggac aggtatccgg taagcggcag ggtcggaaca
     4801 ggagagcgca cgagggagct tccaggggga aacgcctggt atctttatag tcctgtcggg
     4861 tttcgccacc tctgacttga gcgtcgattt ttgtgatgct cgtcaggggg gcggagccta
     4921 tggaaaaacg ccagcaacgc ggccttttta cggttcctgg ccttttgctg gccttttgct
     4981 cacatgttct ttcctgcgtt atcccctgat tctgtggata accgtattac cgccatgcat
     5041 tagttattaa tagtaatcaa ttacggggtc attagttcat agcccatata tggagttccg
//
